Addgene plasmid #144859: TFORF3383
Purpose: Lentiviral vector for overexpressing transcription factor ORFs with unique 24-bp barcodes. Barcodes facilitate identification of transcription factors in pooled screens.
Depositing lab: Feng Zhang. Depositing organization: Broad Institute. Publication: A transcription factor atlas of directed differentiation. Joung J, Ma S, Tay T, Geiger-Schuller KR, Kirchgatterer PC, Verdine VK, Guo B, Arias-Garcia MA, Allen WE, Singh A, Kuksenko O, Abudayyeh OO, Gootenberg JS, Fu Z, Macrae RK, Buenrostro JD, Regev A, Zhang F. Cell. 2023 Jan 5;186(1):209-229.e26. doi: 10.1016/j.cell.2022.11.026. PubMed 36608654.
Backbone
  Vector backbone: pLX_TRC317
  Backbone manufacturer: Broad Institute Genetic Perturbation Platform
  Backbone size w/o insert (bp): 8264
  Vector type: Mammalian Expression, Lentiviral
  Selectable markers: Puromycin
Growth in bacteria
  Bacterial resistance: Ampicillin, 100 μg/mL
  Growth temperature: 37°C
  Growth strain: NEB Stable
  Copy number: High Copy
Gene/Insert
  Gene/Insert name: NFKBID
  Species: H. sapiens (human)
  Insert size (bp): 1148
  Entrez Gene: NFKBID (a.k.a. MGC11314, TA-NFKBH, IkappaBNS, MGC149503)
  Promoter: EF1a
  Tag / fusion protein: V5 (C terminal on insert)
  Cloning method: Gateway Cloning
  Sequencing primers: 5′ GGGTGGAGACTGAAGTTAGGCCAG; 3′ CACATAGCGTAAAAGGAGCAACATAG
Resource information
  A portion of this plasmid was derived from a plasmid made by: Broad Institute Genetic Perturbation Platform
Terms and licenses: Academic/Nonprofit Terms; Industry Terms: Not Available to Industry
Depositor comments: NM_139239.2 Please test multiple small colonies in case of plasmid recombination. To make this collection available in a timely manner, a portion of this collection was not fully sequenced by Addgene. If an Addgene verified full plasmid sequence is not available, please contact us prior to placing an order to request the full sequence.
How to cite: TFORF3383 was a gift from Feng Zhang (Addgene plasmid # 144859 ; http://n2t.net/addgene:144859 ; RRID:Addgene_144859)
