[The description below was written by a language model from this plasmid's Addgene catalogue record and pLannotate feature annotations shown in this document.]
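Description:
TFORF3383 is a lentiviral mammalian expression plasmid built on the pLX_TRC317 backbone and carrying the human NFKBID open reading frame, one member of a barcoded transcription factor ORF collection. It is maintained in E. coli through a high-copy ColE1/pUC-type origin with ampicillin resistance (AmpR), and it also contains an f1 origin and residual lac/T7/T3 cloning-vector elements. The depositor notes that the plasmid can recombine, as is common for vectors with repeated LTRs. The viral portion follows a third-generation, self-inactivating design. An RSV promoter drives a truncated HIV-1 5' LTR, followed by the Ψ packaging signal with a gag fragment, the Rev response element, a cPPT/CTS, WPRE and a ΔU3 3' LTR, with an SV40 polyadenylation signal downstream.

Two expression units lie between the LTRs. An SV40 early promoter drives puromycin N-acetyltransferase, allowing selection of transduced cells. The strong constitutive EF-1α promoter drives NFKBID, which is flanked by attB1 and attB2 sites left by Gateway cloning and is followed by a C-terminal V5 epitope tag for detection. NFKBID (IκBNS) is annotated as a regulator of NF-κB activity and cytokine expression. The annotated coding region spans about 940 bp, somewhat shorter than the 1148 bp listed for the insert; the record does not explain the difference. According to the catalogue entry, each construct in the collection also holds a unique 24-bp barcode, though it is not annotated in the feature table. The barcode lets the overexpressed factor be identified by sequencing in pooled overexpression screens, such as those for directed differentiation.
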