Features (pLannotate 1.2.2; 34 found; start..end, strand, type, name):
      5..231     +  promoter       RSV promoter: Rous sarcoma virus enhancer/promoter
    232..412     +  LTR            5' LTR (truncated): truncated 5' long terminal repeat (LTR) from HIV-1
    459..584     +  misc_feature   HIV-1 Ψ: packaging signal of human immunodeficiency virus type 1
    568..931     +  CDS            HIV-1 gag (fragment): gag protein from human immunodeficiency virus 1; gag
   1077..1310    +  misc_feature   RRE: The Rev response element (RRE) of HIV-1 allows for Rev-dependent mRNA export from the nucleus to the cytoplasm.
   1687..1713    +  CDS            Rev (fragment): human immunodeficiency virus 1 (HIV-1) Rev protein; rev; enhances nuclear export of unspliced and incompletely spliced viral mRNAs
   1720..1743    +  promoter       SV40 promoter (fragment): SV40 early promoter
   1744..1815    +  promoter       SV40 promoter (fragment): SV40 enhancer and early promoter
   1839..1974    +  rep_origin     SV40 ori: SV40 origin of replication
   2020..2616    +  CDS            PuroR (fragment): puromycin N-acetyltransferase; pac from Streptomyces; confers resistance to puromycin
   2665..2782    +  misc_feature   cPPT/CTS: central polypurine tract and central termination sequence of HIV-1
   2847..2913    +  CDS            small t antigen (fragment): SV40 (simian virus 40) small t antigen
   2920..4098    +  promoter       EF-1α promoter: strong constitutive promoter for human elongation factor EF-1α
   4119..4136    +  protein_bind   attB1 (fragment): mutant version of attB; core recombination site for the Gateway® BP reaction BP Clonase™
   4145..5083    +  CDS            NFKBID: IKBD_HUMAN - Also known as IKBNS. Experimental evidence at protein level: Swiss-Prot protein existence level 1. Regulates the expression of IL-2, IL-6, and other cytokines through regulation on NF-kappa-B activity. Functions in the regulation of inflammatory responses. Involved in the induction of T helper 17 cells (Th17) differentiation upon recognition of antigen by T cell antigen receptor (TCR). May also regulate TCR-induced negative selection of thymocytes. From Homo sapiens (Human).
   5091..5108    -  protein_bind   attB2 (fragment): mutant version of attB; core recombination site for the Gateway® BP reaction BP Clonase™
   5117..5158    +  CDS            V5 tag: epitope tag from simian virus 5
   5174..5227    +  promoter       U6 promoter (fragment): RNA polymerase III promoter for human U6 snRNA
   5269..5857    +  misc_feature   WPRE: woodchuck hepatitis virus posttranscriptional regulatory element
   5908..5927    +  misc_feature   cPPT/CTS (fragment): central polypurine tract and central termination sequence of HIV-1
   5929..6162    +  LTR            3' LTR (ΔU3): self-inactivating 3' long terminal repeat (LTR) from HIV-1
   6240..6361    +  polyA_signal   SV40 poly(A) signal: SV40 polyadenylation signal
   6401..6536    +  rep_origin     SV40 ori: SV40 origin of replication
   6557..6575    -  promoter       T7 promoter: promoter for bacteriophage T7 RNA polymerase
   6583..6738    +  CDS            lacZα (fragment): LacZα fragment of β-galactosidase; lacZ fragment
   6743..7171    +  rep_origin     f1 ori (sequence partly withheld): f1 bacteriophage origin of replication; arrow indicates direction of (+) strand synthesis
   7224..7328    +  promoter       AmpR promoter: bla
   7329..8189    +  CDS            AmpR: β-lactamase; bla; confers resistance to ampicillin, carbenicillin, and related antibiotics
   8360..8948    +  rep_origin     ori: high-copy-number ColE1/pMB1/pBR322/pUC origin of replication
   9131..9223    +  CDS            lacI (fragment): lac repressor; lacI; The lac repressor binds to the lac operator to inhibit transcription in E. coli. This inhibition can be relieved by adding lactose or isopropyl-β-D-thiogalactopyranoside (IPTG).
   9236..9257    +  protein_bind   CAP binding site: CAP binding activates transcription in the presence of cAMP. E. coli catabolite activator protein
   9272..9302    +  promoter       lac promoter: promoter for the E. coli lac operon
   9310..9326    +  protein_bind   lac operator: The lac repressor binds to the lac operator to inhibit transcription in E. coli. This inhibition can be relieved by adding lactose or isopropyl-β-D-thiogalactopyranoside (IPTG). lac repressor encoded by lacI
   9371..9389    +  promoter       T3 promoter: promoter for bacteriophage T3 RNA polymerase
>Addgene plasmid #144859 | TFORF3383 | addgene full sequence | sequence record 392318 | Addgene NGS Result
TTAATGTAGTCTTATGCAATACTCTTGTAGTCTTGCAACATGGTAACGATGAGTTAGCAACATGCCTTAC
AAGGAGAGAAAAAGCACCGTGCATGCCGATTGGTGGAAGTAAGGTGGTACGATCGTGCCTTATTAGGAAG
GCAACAGACGGGTCTGACATGGATTGGACGAACCACTGAATTGCCGCATTGCAGAGATATTGTATTTAAG
TGCCTAGCTCGATACATAAACGGGTCTCTCTGGTTAGACCAGATCTGAGCCTGGGAGCTCTCTGGCTAAC
TAGGGAACCCACTGCTTAAGCCTCAATAAAGCTTGCCTTGAGTGCTTCAAGTAGTGTGTGCCCGTCTGTT
GTGTGACTCTGGTAACTAGAGATCCCTCAGACCCTTTTAGTCAGTGTGGAAAATCTCTAGCAGTGGCGCC
CGAACAGGGACTTGAAAGCGAAAGGGAAACCAGAGGAGCTCTCTCGACGCAGGACTCGGCTTGCTGAAGC
GCGCACGGCAAGAGGCGAGGGGCGGCGACTGGTGAGTACGCCAAAAATTTTGACTAGCGGAGGCTAGAAG
GAGAGAGATGGGTGCGAGAGCGTCAGTATTAAGCGGGGGAGAATTAGATCGCGATGGGAAAAAATTCGGT
TAAGGCCAGGGGGAAAGAAAAAATATAAATTAAAACATATAGTATGGGCAAGCAGGGAGCTAGAACGATT
CGCAGTTAATCCTGGCCTGTTAGAAACATCAGAAGGCTGTAGACAAATACTGGGACAGCTACAACCATCC
CTTCAGACAGGATCAGAAGAACTTAGATCATTATATAATACAGTAGCAACCCTCTATTGTGTGCATCAAA
GGATAGAGATAAAAGACACCAAGGAAGCTTTAGACAAGATAGAGGAAGAGCAAAACAAAAGTAAGACCAC
CGCACAGCAAGCGGCCGCTGATCTTCAGACCTGGAGGAGGAGATATGAGGGACAATTGGAGAAGTGAATT
ATATAAATATAAAGTAGTAAAAATTGAACCATTAGGAGTAGCACCCACCAAGGCAAAGAGAAGAGTGGTG
CAGAGAGAAAAAAGAGCAGTGGGAATAGGAGCTTTGTTCCTTGGGTTCTTGGGAGCAGCAGGAAGCACTA
TGGGCGCAGCGTCAATGACGCTGACGGTACAGGCCAGACAATTATTGTCTGGTATAGTGCAGCAGCAGAA
CAATTTGCTGAGGGCTATTGAGGCGCAACAGCATCTGTTGCAACTCACAGTCTGGGGCATCAAGCAGCTC
CAGGCAAGAATCCTGGCTGTGGAAAGATACCTAAAGGATCAACAGCTCCTGGGGATTTGGGGTTGCTCTG
GAAAACTCATTTGCACCACTGCTGTGCCTTGGAATGCTAGTTGGAGTAATAAATCTCTGGAACAGATTTG
GAATCACACGACCTGGATGGAGTGGGACAGAGAAATTAACAATTACACAAGCTTAATACACTCCTTAATT
GAAGAATCGCAAAACCAGCAAGAAAAGAATGAACAAGAATTATTGGAATTAGATAAATGGGCAAGTTTGT
GGAATTGGTTTAACATAACAAATTGGCTGTGGTATATAAAATTATTCATAATGATAGTAGGAGGCTTGGT
AGGTTTAAGAATAGTTTTTGCTGTACTTTCTATAGTGAATAGAGTTAGGCAGGGATATTCACCATTATCG
TTTCAGACCCACCTCCCAACCCCGAGGGGACCCATGCATTGCATCTCAATTAGTCAGCAACCAGGTGTGG
AAAGTCCCCAGGCTCCCCAGCAGGCAGAAGTATGCAAAGCATGCGTCTCAATTAGTCAGCAACCATAGTC
CCGCCCCTAACTCCGCCCATCCCGCCCCTAACTCCGCCCAGTTCCGCCCATTCTCCGCCCCATGGCTGAC
TAATTTTTTTTATTTATGCAGAGGCCGAGGCCGCCTCGGCCTCTGAGCTATTCCAGAAGTAGTGAGGAGG
CTTTTTTGGAGGCCTAGGCTTTTGCAAAAAGCTTTCTAGAGGTACCACCGGAGCTTACCATGACCGAGTA
CAAGCCCACGGTGCGCCTCGCCACCCGCGACGACGTCCCCAGGGCCGTACGCACCCTCGCCGCCGCGTTC
GCCGACTACCCCGCCACGCGCCACACCGTCGATCCGGACCGCCACATCGAGCGGGTCACCGAGCTGCAAG
AACTCTTCCTCACGCGCGTCGGGCTCGACATCGGCAAGGTGTGGGTCGCGGACGACGGCGCCGCCGTGGC
GGTCTGGACCACGCCGGAGAGCGTCGAAGCGGGGGCGGTGTTCGCCGAGATCGGCCCGCGCATGGCCGAG
TTGAGCGGTTCCCGGCTGGCCGCGCAGCAACAGATGGAAGGCCTCCTGGCGCCGCACCGGCCCAAGGAGC
CCGCGTGGTTCCTGGCCACCGTCGGCGTCTCGCCCGACCACCAGGGCAAGGGTCTGGGCAGCGCCGTCGT
GCTCCCCGGAGTGGAGGCGGCCGAGCGCGCCGGGGTGCCCGCCTTCCTGGAGACCTCCGCGCCCCGCAAC
CTCCCCTTCTACGAGCGGCTCGGCTTCACCGTCACCGCCGACGTCGAGGTGCCCGAAGGACCGCGCACCT
GGTGCATGACCCGCAAGCCCGGTGCCAGTTAACGAATTCTAGATCTTGAGACAAATGGCAGTATTCATCC
ACAATTTTAAAAGAAAAGGGGGGATTGGGGGGTACAGTGCAGGGGAAAGAATAGTAGACATAATAGCAAC
AGACATACAAACTAAAGAATTACAAAAACAAATTACAAAAATTCAAAATTTTCGGGTTTATTACAGGGAC
AGCAGAGATCCACTTTGGCGCCGGCTCGAGGCCTGCAGGTGCAAAGATGGATAAAGTTTTAAACAGAGAG
GAATCTTTGCAGCTAATGGACCTTCTAGGTCTTGAAAGGAGTGGGAATTGGCTCCGGTGCCCGTCAGTGG
GCAGAGCGCACATCGCCCACAGTCCCCGAGAAGTTGGGGGGAGGGGTCGGCAATTGAACCGGTGCCTAGA
GAAGGTGGCGCGGGGTAAACTGGGAAAGTGATGTCGTGTACTGGCTCCGCCTTTTTCCCGAGGGTGGGGG
AGAACCGTATATAAGTGCAGTAGTCGCCGTGAACGTTCTTTTTCGCAACGGGTTTGCCGCCAGAACACAG
GTAAGTGCCGTGTGTGGTTCCCGCGGGCCTGGCCTCTTTACGGGTTATGGCCCTTGCGTGCCTTGAATTA
CTTCCACCTGGCTGCAGTACGTGATTCTTGATCCCGAGCTTCGGGTTGGAAGTGGGTGGGAGAGTTCGAG
GCCTTGCGCTTAAGGAGCCCCTTCGCCTCGTGCTTGAGTTGAGGCCTGGCCTGGGCGCTGGGGCCGCCGC
GTGCGAATCTGGTGGCACCTTCGCGCCTGTCTCGCTGCTTTCGATAAGTCTCTAGCCATTTAAAATTTTT
GATGACCTGCTGCGACGCTTTTTTTCTGGCAAGATAGTCTTGTAAATGCGGGCCAAGATCTGCACACTGG
TATTTCGGTTTTTGGGGCCGCGGGCGGCGACGGGGCCCGTGCGTCCCAGCGCACATGTTCGGCGAGGCGG
GGCCTGCGAGCGCGGCCACCGAGAATCGGACGGGGGTAGTCTCAAGCTGGCCGGCCTGCTCTGGTGCCTG
GCCTCGCGCCGCCGTGTATCGCCCCGCCCTGGGCGGCAAGGCTGGCCCGGTCGGCACCAGTTGCGTGAGC
GGAAAGATGGCCGCTTCCCGGCCCTGCTGCAGGGAGCTCAAAATGGAGGACGCGGCGCTCGGGAGAGCGG
GCGGGTGAGTCACCCACACAAAGGAAAAGGGCCTTTCCGTCCTCAGCCGTCGCTTCATGTGACTCCACGG
AGTACCGGGCGCCGTCCAGGCACCTCGATTAGTTCTCGAGCTTTTGGAGTACGTCGTCTTTAGGTTGGGG
GGAGGGGTTTTATGCGATGGAGTTTCCCCACACTGAGTGGGTGGAGACTGAAGTTAGGCCAGCTTGGCAC
TTGATGTAATTCTCCTTGGAATTTGCCCTTTTTGAGTTTGGATCTTGGTTCATTCTCAAGCCTCAGACAG
TGGTTCAAAGTTTTTTTCTTCCATTTCAGGTGTCGTGAGGCTAGCATCGATTGATCAACAAGTTTGTACA
AAAAAGTTGGCACCATGGAGGCTGGACCCTGGAGAGTTTCTGCACCCCCTTCAGGACCCCCACAGTTCCC
CGCTGTGGTCCCTGGACCATCGCTGGAGGTGGCCCGAGCTCACATGCTGGCTTTGGGGCCACAGCAGCTG
CTGGCCCAGGATGAGGAGGGGGACACGCTCCTTCACCTGTTTGCGGCTCGGGGGCTGCGCTGGGCGGCAT
ATGCTGCGGCTGAGGTGCTCCAGGTGTACCGGCGTCTTGACATTCGTGAGCATAAGGGCAAGACCCCTCT
CCTGGTGGCGGCTGCTGCCAACCAGCCCCTGATTGTGGAGGATCTGTTGAACCTGGGAGCAGAGCCCAAT
GCCGCTGACCATCAGGGACGTTCGGTCTTGCACGTGGCCGCTACCTACGGGCTCCCAGGAGTTCTCTTGG
CTGTGCTTAACTCTGGGGTCCAGGTTGACCTGGAAGCCAGAGACTTCGAGGGCCTCACCCCGCTCCACAC
GGCCATCCTGGCCCTTAACGTTGCTATGCGCCCTTCCGACCTCTGTCCCCGGGTGCTGAGCACACAGGCC
CGAGACAGGCTGGATTGTGTCCACATGTTGCTGCAAATGGGTGCTAATCACACCAGCCAGGAGATCAAGA
GCAACAAGACAGTTCTGCACTTGGCCGTGCAGGCTGCCAACCCCACTCTGGTTCAGCTGCTGCTGGAGCT
GCCCCGGGGAGACCTGCGGACCTTTGTCAACATGAAGGCCCACGGGAACACAGCCCTCCACATGGCGGCT
GCCCTGCCCCCTGGGCCGGCCCAGGAGGCCATCGTGCGGCACCTGTTGGCAGCTGGGGCGGACCCCACAC
TGCGCAACCTGGAGAATGAGCAGCCCGTTCACCTGCTGCGGCCCGGGCCGGGCCCTGAGGGGCTCCGGCA
GCTGTTGAAGAGGAGCCGTGTGGCGCCGCCAGGCCTGTCCTCTTTGCCAACTTTCTTGTACAAAGTGGTT
GATATCGGTAAGCCTATCCCTAACCCTCTCCTCGGTCTCGATTCTACGTAGTAATGAACTAGTCCGTAAC
TTGAAAGTATTTCGATTTCTTGGCTTTATATATCTTGTGGAAAGGACGATCGATCTTTATCTTCATCAAG
CAAACGCGTTAAGTCGACAATCAACCTCTGGATTACAAAATTTGTGAAAGATTGACTGGTATTCTTAACT
ATGTTGCTCCTTTTACGCTATGTGGATACGCTGCTTTAATGCCTTTGTATCATGCTATTGCTTCCCGTAT
GGCTTTCATTTTCTCCTCCTTGTATAAATCCTGGTTGCTGTCTCTTTATGAGGAGTTGTGGCCCGTTGTC
AGGCAACGTGGCGTGGTGTGCACTGTGTTTGCTGACGCAACCCCCACTGGTTGGGGCATTGCCACCACCT
GTCAGCTCCTTTCCGGGACTTTCGCTTTCCCCCTCCCTATTGCCACGGCGGAACTCATCGCCGCCTGCCT
TGCCCGCTGCTGGACAGGGGCTCGGCTGTTGGGCACTGACAATTCCGTGGTGTTGTCGGGGAAATCATCG
TCCTTTCCTTGGCTGCTCGCCTGTGTTGCCACCTGGATTCTGCGCGGGACGTCCTTCTGCTACGTCCCTT
CGGCCCTCAATCCAGCGGACCTTCCTTCCCGCGGCCTGCTGCCGGCTCTGCGGCCTCTTCCGCGTCTTCG
CCTTCGCCCTCAGACGAGTCGGATCTCCCTTTGGGCCGCCTCCCCGCGTCGACTTTAAGACCAATGACTT
ACAAGGCAGCTGTAGATCTTAGCCACTTTTTAAAAGAAAAGGGGGGACTGGAAGGGCTAATTCACTCCCA
ACGAAGACAAGATCTGCTTTTTGCTTGTACTGGGTCTCTCTGGTTAGACCAGATCTGAGCCTGGGAGCTC
TCTGGCTAACTAGGGAACCCACTGCTTAAGCCTCAATAAAGCTTGCCTTGAGTGCTTCAAGTAGTGTGTG
CCCGTCTGTTGTGTGACTCTGGTAACTAGAGATCCCTCAGACCCTTTTAGTCAGTGTGGAAAATCTCTAG
CAGTACGTATAGTAGTTCATGTCATCTTATTATTCAGTATTTATAACTTGCAAAGAAATGAATATCAGAG
AGTGAGAGGAACTTGTTTATTGCAGCTTATAATGGTTACAAATAAAGCAATAGCATCACAAATTTCACAA
ATAAAGCATTTTTTTCACTGCATTCTAGTTGTGGTTTGTCCAAACTCATCAATGTATCTTATCATGTCTG
GCTCTAGCTATCCCGCCCCTAACTCCGCCCATCCCGCCCCTAACTCCGCCCAGTTCCGCCCATTCTCCGC
CCCATGGCTGACTAATTTTTTTTATTTATGCAGAGGCCGAGGCCGCCTCGGCCTCTGAGCTATTCCAGAA
GTAGTGAGGAGGCTTTTTTGGAGGCCTAGGGACGTACCCAATTCGCCCTATAGTGAGTCGTATTACGCGC
GCTCACTGGCCGTCGTTTTACAACGTCGTGACTGGGAAAACCCTGGCGTTACCCAACTTAATCGCCTTGC
AGCACATCCCCCTTTCGCCAGCTGGCGTAATAGCGAAGAGGCCCGCACCGATCGCCCTTCCCAACAGTTG
CGCAGCCTGAATGGCGAATGGG
[124 nt withheld, positions 6743-6866]
C
[91 nt withheld, positions 6868-6958]
A
[49 nt withheld, positions 6960-7008]
CCTTTGACGTTGGAGTCCACGTTCTTT
[37 nt withheld, positions 7036-7072]
ACCCTATCTCGGTCTATTCTTTTGATTTATAAGGGATTTTGCCGATTTCGGCCTATTGGTTAAAAAATGA
GCTGATTTAACAAAAATTTAACGCGAATTTTAACAAAATATTAACGCTTACAATTTAGGTGGCACTTTTC
GGGGAAATGTGCGCGGAACCCCTATTTGTTTATTTTTCTAAATACATTCAAATATGTATCCGCTCATGAG
ACAATAACCCTGATAAATGCTTCAATAATATTGAAAAAGGAAGAGTATGAGTATTCAACATTTCCGTGTC
GCCCTTATTCCCTTTTTTGCGGCATTTTGCCTTCCTGTTTTTGCTCACCCAGAAACGCTGGTGAAAGTAA
AAGATGCTGAAGATCAGTTGGGTGCACGAGTGGGTTACATCGAACTGGATCTCAACAGCGGTAAGATCCT
TGAGAGTTTTCGCCCCGAAGAACGTTTTCCAATGATGAGCACTTTTAAAGTTCTGCTATGTGGCGCGGTA
TTATCCCGTATTGACGCCGGGCAAGAGCAACTCGGTCGCCGCATACACTATTCTCAGAATGACTTGGTTG
AGTACTCACCAGTCACAGAAAAGCATCTTACGGATGGCATGACAGTAAGAGAATTATGCAGTGCTGCCAT
AACCATGAGTGATAACACTGCGGCCAACTTACTTCTGACAACGATCGGAGGACCGAAGGAGCTAACCGCT
TTTTTGCACAACATGGGGGATCATGTAACTCGCCTTGATCGTTGGGAACCGGAGCTGAATGAAGCCATAC
CAAACGACGAGCGTGACACCACGATGCCTGTAGCAATGGCAACAACGTTGCGCAAACTATTAACTGGCGA
ACTACTTACTCTAGCTTCCCGGCAACAATTAATAGACTGGATGGAGGCGGATAAAGTTGCAGGACCACTT
CTGCGCTCGGCCCTTCCGGCTGGCTGGTTTATTGCTGATAAATCTGGAGCCGGTGAGCGTGGGTCTCGCG
GTATCATTGCAGCACTGGGGCCAGATGGTAAGCCCTCCCGTATCGTAGTTATCTACACGACGGGGAGTCA
GGCAACTATGGATGAACGAAATAGACAGATCGCTGAGATAGGTGCCTCACTGATTAAGCATTGGTAACTG
TCAGACCAAGTTTACTCATATATACTTTAGATTGATTTAAAACTTCATTTTTAATTTAAAAGGATCTAGG
TGAAGATCCTTTTTGATAATCTCATGACCAAAATCCCTTAACGTGAGTTTTCGTTCCACTGAGCGTCAGA
CCCCGTAGAAAAGATCAAAGGATCTTCTTGAGATCCTTTTTTTCTGCGCGTAATCTGCTGCTTGCAAACA
AAAAAACCACCGCTACCAGCGGTGGTTTGTTTGCCGGATCAAGAGCTACCAACTCTTTTTCCGAAGGTAA
CTGGCTTCAGCAGAGCGCAGATACCAAATACTGTTCTTCTAGTGTAGCCGTAGTTAGGCCACCACTTCAA
GAACTCTGTAGCACCGCCTACATACCTCGCTCTGCTAATCCTGTTACCAGTGGCTGCTGCCAGTGGCGAT
AAGTCGTGTCTTACCGGGTTGGACTCAAGACGATAGTTACCGGATAAGGCGCAGCGGTCGGGCTGAACGG
GGGGTTCGTGCACACAGCCCAGCTTGGAGCGAACGACCTACACCGAACTGAGATACCTACAGCGTGAGCT
ATGAGAAAGCGCCACGCTTCCCGAAGGGAGAAAGGCGGACAGGTATCCGGTAAGCGGCAGGGTCGGAACA
GGAGAGCGCACGAGGGAGCTTCCAGGGGGAAACGCCTGGTATCTTTATAGTCCTGTCGGGTTTCGCCACC
TCTGACTTGAGCGTCGATTTTTGTGATGCTCGTCAGGGGGGCGGAGCCTATGGAAAAACGCCAGCAACGC
GGCCTTTTTACGGTTCCTGGCCTTTTGCTGGCCTTTTGCTCACATGTTCTTTCCTGCGTTATCCCCTGAT
TCTGTGGATAACCGTATTACCGCCTTTGAGTGAGCTGATACCGCTCGCCGCAGCCGAACGACCGAGCGCA
GCGAGTCAGTGAGCGAGGAAGCGGAAGAGCGCCCAATACGCAAACCGCCTCTCCCCGCGCGTTGGCCGAT
TCATTAATGCAGCTGGCACGACAGGTTTCCCGACTGGAAAGCGGGCAGTGAGCGCAACGCAATTAATGTG
AGTTAGCTCACTCATTAGGCACCCCAGGCTTTACACTTTATGCTTCCGGCTCGTATGTTGTGTGGAATTG
TGAGCGGATAACAATTTCACACAGGAAACAGCTATGACCATGATTACGCCAAGCGCGCAATTAACCCTCA
CTAAAGGGAACAAAAGCTGGAGCTGCAAGC
