>Addgene plasmid #144859 | TFORF3383 | depositor partial sequence | sequence record 286692 | Insert
ATCGATTGATCAACAAGTTTGTACAAAAAAGTTGGCACCATGGAGGCTGGACCCTGGAGAGTTTCTGCAC
CCCCTTCAGGACCCCCACAGTTCCCCGCTGTGGTCCCTGGACCATCGCTGGAGGTGGCCCGAGCTCACAT
GCTGGCTTTGGGGCCACAGCAGCTGCTGGCCCAGGATGAGGAGGGGGACACGCTCCTTCACCTGTTTGCG
GCTCGGGGGCTGCGCTGGGCGGCATATGCTGCGGCTGAGGTGCTCCAGGTGTACCGGCGTCTTGACATTC
GTGAGCATAAGGGCAAGACCCCTCTCCTGGTGGCGGCTGCTGCCAACCAGCCCCTGATTGTGGAGGATCT
GTTGAACCTGGGAGCAGAGCCCAATGCCGCTGACCATCAGGGACGTTCGGTCTTGCACGTGGCCGCTACC
TACGGGCTCCCAGGAGTTCTCTTGGCTGTGCTTAACTCTGGGGTCCAGGTTGACCTGGAAGCCAGAGACT
TCGAGGGCCTCACCCCGCTCCACACGGCCATCCTGGCCCTTAACGTTGCTATGCGCCCTTCCGACCTCTG
TCCCCGGGTGCTGAGCACACAGGCCCGAGACAGGCTGGATTGTGTCCACATGTTGCTGCAAATGGGTGCT
AATCACACCAGCCAGGAGATCAAGAGCAACAAGACAGTTCTGCACTTGGCCGTGCAGGCTGCCAACCCCA
CTCTGGTTCAGCTGCTGCTGGAGCTGCCCCGGGGAGACCTGCGGACCTTTGTCAACATGAAGGCCCACGG
GAACACAGCCCTCCACATGGCGGCTGCCCTGCCCCCTGGGCCGGCCCAGGAGGCCATCGTGCGGCACCTG
TTGGCAGCTGGGGCGGACCCCACACTGCGCAACCTGGAGAATGAGCAGCCCGTTCACCTGCTGCGGCCCG
GGCCGGGCCCTGAGGGGCTCCGGCAGCTGTTGAAGAGGAGCCGTGTGGCGCCGCCAGGCCTGTCCTCTTT
GCCAACTTTCTTGTACAAAGTGGTTGATATCGGTAAGCCTATCCCTAACCCTCTCCTCGGTCTCGATTCT
ACGTAGTAATGAACTAGTCCGTAACTTGAAAGTATTTCGATTTCTTGGCTTTATATATCTTGTGGAAAGG
ACGATCGATCTTTATCTTCATCAAGCAA
