>Addgene plasmid #144859 | TFORF3383 | depositor partial sequence | sequence record 286693 | Barcode
TCGATCTTTATCTTCATCAAGCAA
